>Addgene plasmid #133861 | ER_K20 | addgene full sequence | sequence record 263600 | Addgene NGS Result
TTTGCTGGCCTTTTGCTCACATGTTCTTTCCTGCGTTATCCCCTGATTCTGTGGATAACCGTATTACCGC
CATGCATTAGTTATTAATAGTAATCAATTACGGGGTCATTAGTTCATAGCCCATATATGGAGTTCCGCGT
TACATAACTTACGGTAAATGGCCCGCCTGGCTGACCGCCCAACGACCCCCGCCCATTGACGTCAATAATG
ACGTATGTTCCCATAGTAACGCCAATAGGGACTTTCCATTGACGTCAATGGGTGGAGTATTTACGGTAAA
CTGCCCACTTGGCAGTACATCAAGTGTATCATATGCCAAGTACGCCCCCTATTGACGTCAATGACGGTAA
ATGGCCCGCCTGGCATTATGCCCAGTACATGACCTTATGGGACTTTCCTACTTGGCAGTACATCTACGTA
TTAGTCATCGCTATTACCATGGTGATGCGGTTTTGGCAGTACATCAATGGGCGTGGATAGCGGTTTGACT
CACGGGGATTTCCAAGTCTCCACCCCATTGACGTCAATGGGAGTTTGTTTTGGCACCAAAATCAACGGGA
CTTTCCAAAATGTCGTAACAACTCCGCCCCATTGACGCAAATGGGCGGTAGGCGTGTACGGTGGGAGGTC
TATATAAGCAGAGCTGGTTTAGTGAACCGTCAGATCCGCTAGCGCTACCGGTCGCCACCATGGTACCGTG
CACGCTGCTCCTGCTGTTGGCGGCCGCCCTGGCTCCGACTCAGACCCGCGCCGGCTCTCACTCCCAAGAT
CTTCCAGGAAACGATAACAGTACAGCAGGAGGTAGTGTGAGCAAGGGCGAGGAGCTGTTCACCGGGGTGG
TGCCCATCCTGGTCGAGCTGGACGGCGACGTAAACGGCCACAAGTTCAGCGTGTCCGGCGAGGGCGAGGG
CGATGCCACCTACGGCAAGCTGACCCTGAAGTTCATCTGCACCACCGGCAAGCTGCCCGTGCCCTGGCCC
ACCCTCGTGACCACCCTGACCTACGGCGTGCAGTGCTTCAGCCGCTACCCCGACCACATGAAGCAGCACG
ACTTCTTCAAGTCCGCCATGCCCGAAGGCTACGTCCAGGAGCGCACCATCTTCTTCAAGGACGACGGCAA
CTACAAGACCCGCGCCGAGGTGAAGTTCGAGGGCGACACCCTGGTGAACCGCATCGAGCTGAAGGGCATC
GACTTCAAGGAGGACGGCAACATCCTGGGGCACAAGCTGGAGTACAACTACAACAGCCACAACGTCTATA
TCATGGCCGACAAGCAGAAGAACGGCATCAAGGTGAACTTCAAGATCCGCCACAACATCGAGGACGGCAG
CGTGCAGCTCGCCGACCACTACCAGCAGAACACCCCCATCGGCGACGGCCCCGTGCTGCTGCCCGACAAC
CACTACCTGAGCACCCAGTCCGCCCTGAGCAAAGACCCCAACGAGAAGCGCGATCACATGGTCCTTAAGG
AGTTCGTGACCGCCGCCGGGATCACTCTCGGCATGGACGAGCTGTACAAGTCCGGAGACTACAAAGACCA
TGACGGTGATTATAAAGATCATGACATCGATTACAAGGATGACGATGACAAGGCCGGATCTCCTGGTCCG
ACCCCCAGTGGCACTAACGTGGGATCCTCA
[105 nt withheld, positions 1641-1745]
GGATCAGGGCGCTCTCCCAGCAAAGCAGTGGCCACCCGGGCGGCGGGATCCACTGTCCGGCAGAGGAAAA
ATGCCAGCTGTGGGACAAGGAGTGCAGGCCGCACAACCTCGGCAGGCACCGGGGGGATGTGGCGATTCTA
CACAGAAGATTCACCTGGGCTCAAAGTTGGCCCTAGGTCGACCGCCATGGCGACCAAAAAAAAAAAAAAA
AAAAAAAAAAAAAAAAAAAAAAAAAAAAAAAAAAAAAAAAAAAAACCCGGGGGATCCGGTACCGGAAGCG
GACTCGAGGTGAGCAAGGGCGAGGAGGATAACATGGCCATCATCAAGGAGTTCATGCGCTTCAAGGTGCA
CATGGAGGGCTCCGTGAACGGCCACGAGTTCGAGATCGAGGGCGAGGGCGAGGGCCGCCCCTACGAGGGC
ACCCAGACCGCCAAGCTGAAGGTGACCAAGGGTGGCCCCCTGCCCTTCGCCTGGGACATCCTGTCCCCTC
AGTTCATGTACGGCTCCAAGGCCTACGTGAAGCACCCCGCCGACATCCCCGACTACTTGAAGCTGTCCTT
CCCCGAGGGCTTCAAGTGGGAGCGCGTGATGAACTTCGAGGACGGCGGCGTGGTGACCGTGACCCAGGAC
TCCTCCCTGCAGGACGGCGAGTTCATCTACAAGGTGAAGCTGCGCGGCACCAACTTCCCCTCCGACGGCC
CCGTAATGCAGAAGAAGACCATGGGCTGGGAGGCCTCCTCCGAGCGGATGTACCCCGAGGACGGCGCCCT
GAAGGGCGAGATCAAGCAGAGGCTGAAGCTGAAGGACGGCGGCCACTACGACGCTGAGGTCAAGACCACC
TACAAGGCCAAGAAGCCCGTGCAGCTGCCCGGCGCCTACAACGTCAACATCAAGTTGGACATCACCTCCC
ACAACGAGGACTACACCATCGTGGAACAGTACGAACGCGCCGAGGGCCGCCACTCCACCGGCGGCATGGA
CGAGCTGTACAAGTAAACTGGATCCACCGGATCTAGATAACTGATCATAATCAGCCATACCACATTTGTA
GAGGTTTTACTTGCTTTAAAAAACCTCCCACACCTCCCCCTGAACCTGAAACATAAAATGAATGCAATTG
TTGTTGTTAACTTGTTTATTGCAGCTTATAATGGTTACAAATAAAGCAATAGCATCACAAATTTCACAAA
TAAAGCATTTTTTTCACTGCATTCTAGTTGTGGTTTGTCCAAACTCATCAATGTATCTTAACGCGTAAAT
TGTAAGCGTTAATATTTTGTTAAAATTCGCGTTAAATTTTTGTTAAATCAGCTCATTTTTTAACCAATAG
GCCGAAATCGGCAAAATCCCTTATAAATCAAAAGAATAGACCGAGATAGGGT
[37 nt withheld, positions 3128-3164]
AAAGAACGTGGACTCCAACGTCAAAGG
[49 nt withheld, positions 3192-3240]
T
[91 nt withheld, positions 3242-3332]
G
[124 nt withheld, positions 3334-3457]
CAGGTGGCACTTTTCGGGGAAATGTGCGCGGAACCCCTATTTGTTTATTTTTCTAAATACATTCAAATAT
GTATCCGCTCATGAGACAATAACCCTGATAAATGCTTCAATAATATTGAAAAAGGAAGAGTCCTGAGGCG
GAAAGAACCAGCTGTGGAATGTGTGTCAGTTAGGGTGTGGAAAGTCCCCAGGCTCCCCAGCAGGCAGAAG
TATGCAAAGCATGCATCTCAATTAGTCAGCAACCAGGTGTGGAAAGTCCCCAGGCTCCCCAGCAGGCAGA
AGTATGCAAAGCATGCATCTCAATTAGTCAGCAACCATAGTCCCGCCCCTAACTCCGCCCATCCCGCCCC
TAACTCCGCCCAGTTCCGCCCATTCTCCGCCCCATGGCTGACTAATTTTTTTTATTTATGCAGAGGCCGA
GGCCGCCTCGGCCTCTGAGCTATTCCAGAAGTAGTGAGGAGGCTTTTTTGGAGGCCTAGGCTTTTGCAAA
GATCGATCAAGAGACAGGATGAGGATCGTTTCGCATGATTGAACAAGATGGATTGCACGCAGGTTCTCCG
GCCGCTTGGGTGGAGAGGCTATTCGGCTATGACTGGGCACAACAGACAATCGGCTGCTCTGATGCCGCCG
TGTTCCGGCTGTCAGCGCAGGGGCGCCCGGTTCTTTTTGTCAAGACCGACCTGTCCGGTGCCCTGAATGA
ACTGCAAGACGAGGCAGCGCGGCTATCGTGGCTGGCCACGACGGGCGTTCCTTGCGCAGCTGTGCTCGAC
GTTGTCACTGAAGCGGGAAGGGACTGGCTGCTATTGGGCGAAGTGCCGGGGCAGGATCTCCTGTCATCTC
ACCTTGCTCCTGCCGAGAAAGTATCCATCATGGCTGATGCAATGCGGCGGCTGCATACGCTTGATCCGGC
TACCTGCCCATTCGACCACCAAGCGAAACATCGCATCGAGCGAGCACGTACTCGGATGGAAGCCGGTCTT
GTCGATCAGGATGATCTGGACGAAGAGCATCAGGGGCTCGCGCCAGCCGAACTGTTCGCCAGGCTCAAGG
CGAGCATGCCCGACGGCGAGGATCTCGTCGTGACCCATGGCGATGCCTGCTTGCCGAATATCATGGTGGA
AAATGGCCGCTTTTCTGGATTCATCGACTGTGGCCGGCTGGGTGTGGCGGACCGCTATCAGGACATAGCG
TTGGCTACCCGTGATATTGCTGAAGAGCTTGGCGGCGAATGGGCTGACCGCTTCCTCGTGCTTTACGGTA
TCGCCGCTCCCGATTCGCAGCGCATCGCCTTCTATCGCCTTCTTGACGAGTTCTTCTGAGCGGGACTCTG
GGGTTCGAAATGACCGACCAAGCGACGCCCAACCTGCCATCACGAGATTTCGATTCCACCGCCGCCTTCT
ATGAAAGGTTGGGCTTCGGAATCGTTTTCCGGGACGCCGGCTGGATGATCCTCCAGCGCGGGGATCTCAT
GCTGGAGTTCTTCGCCCACCCTAGGGGGAGGCTAACTGAAACACGGAAGGAGACAATACCGGAAGGAACC
CGCGCTATGACGGCAATAAAAAGACAGAATAAAACGCACGGTGTTGGGTCGTTTGTTCATAAACGCGGGG
TTCGGTCCCAGGGCTGGCACTCTGTCGATACCCCACCGAGACCCCATTGGGGCCAATACGCCCGCGTTTC
TTCCTTTTCCCCACCCCACCCCCCAAGTTCGGGTGAAGGCCCAGGGCTCGCAGCCAACGTCGGGGCGGCA
GGCCCTGCCATAGCCTCAGGTTACTCATATATACTTTAGATTGATTTAAAACTTCATTTTTAATTTAAAA
GGATCTAGGTGAAGATCCTTTTTGATAATCTCATGACCAAAATCCCTTAACGTGAGTTTTCGTTCCACTG
AGCGTCAGACCCCGTAGAAAAGATCAAAGGATCTTCTTGAGATCCTTTTTTTCTGCGCGTAATCTGCTGC
TTGCAAACAAAAAAACCACCGCTACCAGCGGTGGTTTGTTTGCCGGATCAAGAGCTACCAACTCTTTTTC
CGAAGGTAACTGGCTTCAGCAGAGCGCAGATACCAAATACTGTTCTTCTAGTGTAGCCGTAGTTAGGCCA
CCACTTCAAGAACTCTGTAGCACCGCCTACATACCTCGCTCTGCTAATCCTGTTACCAGTGGCTGCTGCC
AGTGGCGATAAGTCGTGTCTTACCGGGTTGGACTCAAGACGATAGTTACCGGATAAGGCGCAGCGGTCGG
GCTGAACGGGGGGTTCGTGCACACAGCCCAGCTTGGAGCGAACGACCTACACCGAACTGAGATACCTACA
GCGTGAGCTATGAGAAAGCGCCACGCTTCCCGAAGGGAGAAAGGCGGACAGGTATCCGGTAAGCGGCAGG
GTCGGAACAGGAGAGCGCACGAGGGAGCTTCCAGGGGGAAACGCCTGGTATCTTTATAGTCCTGTCGGGT
TTCGCCACCTCTGACTTGAGCGTCGATTTTTGTGATGCTCGTCAGGGGGGCGGAGCCTATGGAAAAACGC
CAGCAACGCGGCCTTTTTACGGTTCCTGGCCT
Features (pLannotate 1.2.2; 20 found; start..end, strand, type, name):
     11..70      +  rep_origin     RSF ori (fragment): Plasmids containing the RSF 1030 origin of replication can be propagated in E. coli cells that contain additional plasmids with compatible origins.
    138..441     +  enhancer       CMV enhancer: human cytomegalovirus immediate early enhancer
    442..645     +  promoter       CMV promoter: human cytomegalovirus (CMV) immediate early promoter
    690..764     +  CDS            H2-Q10 (fragment): HA10_MOUSE - Experimental evidence at protein level: Swiss-Prot protein existence level 1. Involved in the presentation of foreign antigens to the immune system. From Mus musculus (Mouse).
    807..1520    +  CDS            EGFP: EGFP is a basic (constitutively fluorescent) green fluorescent protein published in 1996, derived from Aequorea victoria. It is reported to be a rapidly-maturing weak dimer with moderate acid sensitivity.
   1527..1592    +  CDS            3xFLAG: three tandem FLAG® epitope tags, followed by an enterokinase cleavage site
   1602..1640    +  CDS            Sec61β (fragment): human Sec61β subunit of the translocon in the endoplasmic reticulum; SEC61B
   1641..1745    +  CDS            VIL1 (fragment) (sequence withheld): VILI_CHICK - Also known as VIL. Experimental evidence at protein level: Swiss-Prot protein existence level 1. Epithelial cell-specific Ca(2+)-regulated actin-modifying protein that modulates the reorganization of microvillar actin filaments. Plays a role in the actin nucleation, actin filament bundle assembly, actin filament capping and severing. Binds phosphatidylinositol 4,5-bisphosphate (PIP2) and lysophosphatidic acid (LPA); binds LPA with higher affinity than PIP2. Binding to LPA increases its phosphorylation by SRC and inhibits all actin-modifying activities. Binding to PIP2 inhibits act
   1749..1919    +  CDS            Sec61β (fragment): human Sec61β subunit of the translocon in the endoplasmic reticulum; SEC61B
   2033..2740    +  CDS            mCherry: monomeric derivative of DsRed fluorescent protein (Shaner et al., 2004) mammalian codon-optimized
   2767..2851    +  CDS            large T antigen (fragment): large T antigen from SV40 (simian virus 40)
   2874..2995    +  polyA_signal   SV40 poly(A) signal: SV40 polyadenylation signal
   3029..3457    -  rep_origin     f1 ori (sequence partly withheld): f1 bacteriophage origin of replication; arrow indicates direction of (+) strand synthesis
   3484..3588    +  promoter       AmpR promoter: bla
   3590..3947    +  promoter       SV40 promoter: SV40 enhancer and early promoter
   3982..4776    +  CDS            NeoR/KanR: aminoglycoside phosphotransferase from Tn5; aph(3')-II (or nptII); confers resistance to neomycin, kanamycin, and G418 (Geneticin®)
   4797..4949    +  CDS            ble (fragment): BLE_KLEPN - Experimental evidence at protein level: Swiss-Prot protein existence level 1. Binding protein with a strong affinity to the bleomycin family of antibiotics. Binds to CL990; an antimitotic-antibiotic compound. From Klebsiella pneumoniae.
   5008..5055    +  polyA_signal   HSV TK poly(A) signal: herpes simplex virus thymidine kinase polyadenylation signal (Cole and Stacy, 1985)
   5146..5162    -  polyA_signal   bGH poly(A) signal (fragment): bovine growth hormone polyadenylation signal
   5384..5972    +  rep_origin     ori: high-copy-number ColE1/pMB1/pBR322/pUC origin of replication
