>Addgene plasmid #133861 | ER_K20 | depositor full sequence | sequence record 264287 | Author sequence
ATGGTACCGTGCACGCTGCTCCTGCTGTTGGCGGCCGCCCTGGCTCCGACTCAGACCCGCGCCGGCTCTC
ACTCCCAAGATCTTCCAGGAAACGATAACAGTACAGCAGGAGGTAGTGTGAGCAAGGGCGAGGAGCTGTT
CACCGGGGTGGTGCCCATCCTGGTCGAGCTGGACGGCGACGTAAACGGCCACAAGTTCAGCGTGTCCGGC
GAGGGCGAGGGCGATGCCACCTACGGCAAGCTGACCCTGAAGTTCATCTGCACCACCGGCAAGCTGCCCG
TGCCCTGGCCCACCCTCGTGACCACCCTGACCTACGGCGTGCAGTGCTTCAGCCGCTACCCCGACCACAT
GAAGCAGCACGACTTCTTCAAGTCCGCCATGCCCGAAGGCTACGTCCAGGAGCGCACCATCTTCTTCAAG
GACGACGGCAACTACAAGACCCGCGCCGAGGTGAAGTTCGAGGGCGACACCCTGGTGAACCGCATCGAGC
TGAAGGGCATCGACTTCAAGGAGGACGGCAACATCCTGGGGCACAAGCTGGAGTACAACTACAACAGCCA
CAACGTCTATATCATGGCCGACAAGCAGAAGAACGGCATCAAGGTGAACTTCAAGATCCGCCACAACATC
GAGGACGGCAGCGTGCAGCTCGCCGACCACTACCAGCAGAACACCCCCATCGGCGACGGCCCCGTGCTGC
TGCCCGACAACCACTACCTGAGCACCCAGTCCGCCCTGAGCAAAGACCCCAACGAGAAGCGCGATCACAT
GGTCCTTAAGGAGTTCGTGACCGCCGCCGGGATCACTCTCGGCATGGACGAGCTGTACAAGTCCGGAGAC
TACAAAGACCATGACGGTGATTATAAAGATCATGACATCGATTACAAGGATGACGATGACAAGGCCGGAT
CTCCTGGTCCGACCCCCAGTGGCACTAACGTGGGATCCTCA
[105 nt withheld, positions 952-1056]
GGATCAGGGCGCTCTCCCAGCAAAGCAGTGGCCACCCGGGCGGCGGGATCCACTGTCCGGCAGAGGAAAA
ATGCCAGCTGTGGGACAAGGAGTGCAGGCCGCACAACCTCGGCAGGCACCGGGGGGATGTGGCGATTCTA
CACAGAAGATTCACCTGGGCTCAAAGTTGGCCCTAGGTCGACCGCCATGGCGACCAAAAAAAAAAAAAAA
AAAAAAAAAAAAAAAAAAAAAAAAAAAAAAAAAAAAAAAAAAAAACCCGGGGGATCCGGTACCGGAAGCG
GACTCGAGGTGAGCAAGGGCGAGGAGGATAACATGGCCATCATCAAGGAGTTCATGCGCTTCAAGGTGCA
CATGGAGGGCTCCGTGAACGGCCACGAGTTCGAGATCGAGGGCGAGGGCGAGGGCCGCCCCTACGAGGGC
ACCCAGACCGCCAAGCTGAAGGTGACCAAGGGTGGCCCCCTGCCCTTCGCCTGGGACATCCTGTCCCCTC
AGTTCATGTACGGCTCCAAGGCCTACGTGAAGCACCCCGCCGACATCCCCGACTACTTGAAGCTGTCCTT
CCCCGAGGGCTTCAAGTGGGAGCGCGTGATGAACTTCGAGGACGGCGGCGTGGTGACCGTGACCCAGGAC
TCCTCCCTGCAGGACGGCGAGTTCATCTACAAGGTGAAGCTGCGCGGCACCAACTTCCCCTCCGACGGCC
CCGTAATGCAGAAGAAGACCATGGGCTGGGAGGCCTCCTCCGAGCGGATGTACCCCGAGGACGGCGCCCT
GAAGGGCGAGATCAAGCAGAGGCTGAAGCTGAAGGACGGCGGCCACTACGACGCTGAGGTCAAGACCACC
TACAAGGCCAAGAAGCCCGTGCAGCTGCCCGGCGCCTACAACGTCAACATCAAGTTGGACATCACCTCCC
ACAACGAGGACTACACCATCGTGGAACAGTACGAACGCGCCGAGGGCCGCCACTCCACCGGCGGCATGGA
CGAGCTGTACAAGTAA
Features (pLannotate 1.2.2; 7 found; start..end, strand, type, name):
      1..75      +  CDS            H2-Q10 (fragment): HA10_MOUSE - Experimental evidence at protein level: Swiss-Prot protein existence level 1. Involved in the presentation of foreign antigens to the immune system. From Mus musculus (Mouse).
    118..831     +  CDS            EGFP: EGFP is a basic (constitutively fluorescent) green fluorescent protein published in 1996, derived from Aequorea victoria. It is reported to be a rapidly-maturing weak dimer with moderate acid sensitivity.
    838..903     +  CDS            3xFLAG: three tandem FLAG® epitope tags, followed by an enterokinase cleavage site
    913..951     +  CDS            Sec61β (fragment): human Sec61β subunit of the translocon in the endoplasmic reticulum; SEC61B
    952..1056    +  CDS            VIL1 (fragment) (sequence withheld): VILI_CHICK - Also known as VIL. Experimental evidence at protein level: Swiss-Prot protein existence level 1. Epithelial cell-specific Ca(2+)-regulated actin-modifying protein that modulates the reorganization of microvillar actin filaments. Plays a role in the actin nucleation, actin filament bundle assembly, actin filament capping and severing. Binds phosphatidylinositol 4,5-bisphosphate (PIP2) and lysophosphatidic acid (LPA); binds LPA with higher affinity than PIP2. Binding to LPA increases its phosphorylation by SRC and inhibits all actin-modifying activities. Binding to PIP2 inhibits act
   1060..1230    +  CDS            Sec61β (fragment): human Sec61β subunit of the translocon in the endoplasmic reticulum; SEC61B
   1344..2051    +  CDS            mCherry: monomeric derivative of DsRed fluorescent protein (Shaner et al., 2004) mammalian codon-optimized
