[The description below was written by a language model from this plasmid's Addgene catalogue record and pLannotate feature annotations shown in this document.]
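Description:
ER_K20 is a mammalian expression plasmid built on the pEGFP-N1 backbone that encodes an endoplasmic reticulum-targeted ribosome stalling reporter. The sequenced plasmid is about 6.0 kb and is propagated at high copy in E. coli from a ColE1/pUC-type origin; an f1 origin is also present. Selection uses the Tn5 NeoR/KanR gene, which is driven by a bacterial promoter for kanamycin resistance and by the SV40 early promoter, with an HSV TK polyadenylation signal, for G418 selection in mammalian cells.

The 2,052 bp insert is transcribed from the CMV immediate early enhancer and promoter and ends at the SV40 poly(A) signal. Its annotated parts run in a single orientation. First comes a short N-terminal fragment matching a mouse MHC class I protein (H2-Q10), which by its position probably supplies the signal sequence for ER targeting, although the record does not say so. This is followed by EGFP, a 3xFLAG epitope, a linker region made of Sec61β fragments flanking a chicken villin fragment, and finally mCherry, the "RFP" tag listed in the catalogue entry. An unannotated gap of roughly 110 bp lies between the last Sec61β fragment and mCherry. The name K20 suggests that a polylysine stalling tract sits there, but the feature table does not identify it.

In dual-fluorescent reporters of this type, ribosomes that stall before reaching the downstream fluorophore yield green signal without red. The red-to-green ratio therefore reports read-through versus stalling, and the FLAG tag allows detection of the products. The depositor's sequence covers only the insert and matches the corresponding region of the full plasmid sequence. The associated study concerns translocation-associated quality control and ER protein homeostasis.
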