Addgene plasmid #133861: ER_K20
Purpose: Expression of ER-targeted Ribosome stalling reporter
Depositing lab: Yihong Ye. Depositing organization: National Institute of Diabetes & Digestive & Kidney Diseases (NIDDK). Publication: UFMylation of RPL26 links translocation-associated quality control to endoplasmic reticulum protein homeostasis. Wang L, Xu Y, Rogers H, Saidi L, Noguchi CT, Li H, Yewdell JW, Guydosh NR, Ye Y. Cell Res. 2020 Jan;30(1):5-20. doi: 10.1038/s41422-019-0236-6. Epub 2019 Oct 8. PubMed 31595041.
Backbone
  Vector backbone: pEGFP-N1
  Vector type: Mammalian Expression
Growth in bacteria
  Bacterial resistance: Kanamycin, 50 μg/mL
  Growth temperature: 37°C
  Growth strain: DH5alpha
  Copy number: High Copy
Gene/Insert
  Gene/Insert name: ER_K20
  Insert size (bp): 2052
  Promoter: CMV
  Tag / fusion protein: EGFP (N terminal on insert); RFP (C terminal on insert)
  Cloning method: Restriction Enzyme; 5′ cloning site AgeI (unknown if destroyed); 3′ cloning site xbaI (unknown if destroyed)
  Sequencing primers: 5′ CMV-F
Terms and licenses: Academic/Nonprofit Terms; Industry Terms: Not Available to Industry
How to cite: ER_K20 was a gift from Yihong Ye (Addgene plasmid # 133861 ; http://n2t.net/addgene:133861 ; RRID:Addgene_133861)
